Addgene plasmid #166807: pcDNA 3.1 LIC 6A NLRP1-FLAG H1276G
Purpose: Mammalian cell expression vector for FLAG-tagged NLRP1. The H1276G mutant abolishes interface III UPA-UPA contacts, DPP9 binding, and inflammasome activity
Depositing lab: Hao Wu. Depositing organization: Boston Children's Hospital. Publication: DPP9 sequesters the C terminus of NLRP1 to repress inflammasome activation. Hollingsworth LR, Sharif H, Griswold AR, Fontana P, Mintseris J, Dagbay KB, Paulo JA, Gygi SP, Bachovchin DA, Wu H. Nature. 2021 Mar 17. pii: 10.1038/s41586-021-03350-4. doi: 10.1038/s41586-021-03350-4. PubMed 33731932.
Backbone
  Vector backbone: pcDNA3.1 LIC 6A
  Vector type: Mammalian Expression
Growth in bacteria
  Bacterial resistance: Ampicillin, 100 μg/mL
  Growth temperature: 37°C
  Growth strain: DH5alpha
  Copy number: High Copy
Gene/Insert
  Gene/Insert name: NLRP1
  Species: H. sapiens (human)
  Mutation: H1276G
  Entrez Gene: NLRP1 (a.k.a. AIADK, CARD7, CIDED, CLR17.1, DEFCAP, DEFCAP-L/S, JRRP, MSPC, NAC, NALP1, PP1044, SLEV1, VAMAS1)
  Promoter: CMV
  Tag / fusion protein: FLAG (C terminal on insert)
  Cloning method: Ligation Independent Cloning
  Sequencing primers: 5′ CMV F; 3′ BGHR
Terms and licenses: Academic/Nonprofit Terms; Industry Terms: Not Available to Industry
Depositor comments: Mammalian cell expression vector for FLAG-tagged NLRP1. The H1276G mutant abolishes interface III UPA-UPA contacts, DPP9 binding, and inflammasome activity
How to cite: pcDNA 3.1 LIC 6A NLRP1-FLAG H1276G was a gift from Hao Wu (Addgene plasmid # 166807 ; http://n2t.net/addgene:166807 ; RRID:Addgene_166807)
