[The description below was written by a language model from this plasmid's Addgene catalogue record and pLannotate feature annotations shown in this document.]
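Description:
pcDNA 3.1 LIC 6A NLRP1-FLAG H1276G is a 9,862-nt mammalian expression plasmid built on the pcDNA3.1 LIC 6A backbone, a version of pcDNA3.1 adapted for ligation-independent cloning. It is propagated in E. coli through a high-copy ColE1/pUC-type origin and selected with ampicillin via the β-lactamase gene and its own promoter. An f1 origin is also present, and an SV40 early promoter drives a neomycin phosphotransferase cassette terminated by the SV40 poly(A) signal, which could serve for G418 selection of transfected mammalian cells. Short annotated fragments (HIV-1 LTR, ble, lacI, bom, and a lac promoter/operator region) appear to be backbone remnants or partial sequence matches rather than functional parts of the design.

The payload is the human NLRP1 coding sequence, annotated as a roughly 4.4 kb open reading frame, transcribed from the CMV immediate-early enhancer and promoter and terminated by the bovine growth hormone poly(A) signal. A T7 promoter lies upstream of the insert and an SP6 promoter lies downstream in the opposite orientation. The catalogue entry records a C-terminal FLAG tag for detection or immunoprecipitation, although the feature table does not annotate it separately.

The insert carries the H1276G point mutation, which according to the depositor abolishes interface III UPA-UPA contacts, DPP9 binding and inflammasome activity. The construct is therefore suited to expressing a defective NLRP1 variant in mammalian cells, for comparison with wild-type protein in studies of how DPP9 restrains the NLRP1 C-terminal fragment and how UPA-mediated contacts contribute to inflammasome assembly.
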