Features (pLannotate 1.2.2; 21 found; start..end, strand, type, name):
     28..80      -  misc_feature   bom (fragment): basis of mobility region from pBR322
    235..614     +  enhancer       CMV enhancer: human cytomegalovirus immediate early enhancer
    615..818     +  promoter       CMV promoter: human cytomegalovirus (CMV) immediate early promoter
    814..847     +  LTR            5' LTR (truncated) (fragment): truncated 5' long terminal repeat (LTR) from HIV-1
    863..881     +  promoter       T7 promoter: promoter for bacteriophage T7 RNA polymerase
    935..5353    +  CDS            NLRP1: NLRP1_HUMAN - Also known as CARD7, DEFCAP From Homo sapiens (Human).
   5415..5433    -  promoter       SP6 promoter: promoter for bacteriophage SP6 RNA polymerase
   5459..5683    +  polyA_signal   bGH poly(A) signal: bovine growth hormone polyadenylation signal
   5687..5708    +  promoter       SV40 promoter (fragment): SV40 enhancer and early promoter
   5729..6157    +  rep_origin     f1 ori (sequence partly withheld): f1 bacteriophage origin of replication; arrow indicates direction of (+) strand synthesis
   6171..6500    +  promoter       SV40 promoter: SV40 enhancer and early promoter
   6567..7358    +  CDS            neo: KKA2_KLEPN - Also known as kan, nptII. Experimental evidence at protein level: Swiss-Prot protein existence level 1. Resistance to kanamycin, neomycin, paromomycin, ribostamycin, butirosin and gentamicin B. From Klebsiella pneumoniae.
   7382..7540    +  CDS            ble (fragment): BLE_KLEPN - Experimental evidence at protein level: Swiss-Prot protein existence level 1. Binding protein with a strong affinity to the bleomycin family of antibiotics. Binds to CL990; an antimitotic-antibiotic compound. From Klebsiella pneumoniae.
   7535..7656    +  polyA_signal   SV40 poly(A) signal: SV40 polyadenylation signal
   7729..7745    -  protein_bind   lac operator: The lac repressor binds to the lac operator to inhibit transcription in E. coli. This inhibition can be relieved by adding lactose or isopropyl-β-D-thiogalactopyranoside (IPTG). lac repressor encoded by lacI
   7753..7783    -  promoter       lac promoter: promoter for the E. coli lac operon
   7798..7819    -  protein_bind   CAP binding site: CAP binding activates transcription in the presence of cAMP. E. coli catabolite activator protein
   7832..7924    -  CDS            lacI (fragment): lac repressor; lacI; The lac repressor binds to the lac operator to inhibit transcription in E. coli. This inhibition can be relieved by adding lactose or isopropyl-β-D-thiogalactopyranoside (IPTG).
   8107..8695    -  rep_origin     ori: high-copy-number ColE1/pMB1/pBR322/pUC origin of replication
   8866..9726    -  CDS            AmpR: β-lactamase; bla; confers resistance to ampicillin, carbenicillin, and related antibiotics
   9727..9831    -  promoter       AmpR promoter: bla
>Addgene plasmid #166807 | pcDNA 3.1 LIC 6A NLRP1-FLAG H1276G | addgene full sequence | sequence record 328398 | Addgene NGS Result
GACGGATCGGGAGATCTCCCGATCCCCTATGGTGCACTCTCAGTACAATCTGCTCTGATGCCGCATAGTT
AAGCCAGTATCTGCTCCCTGCTTGTGTGTTGGAGGTCGCTGAGTAGTGCGCGAGCAAAATTTAAGCTACA
ACAAGGCAAGGCTTGACCGACAATTGCATGAAGAATCTGCTTAGGGTTAGGCGTTTTGCGCTGCTTCGCG
ATGTACGGGCCAGATATACGCGTTGACATTGATTATTGACTAGTTATTAATAGTAATCAATTACGGGGTC
ATTAGTTCATAGCCCATATATGGAGTTCCGCGTTACATAACTTACGGTAAATGGCCCGCCTGGCTGACCG
CCCAACGACCCCCGCCCATTGACGTCAATAATGACGTATGTTCCCATAGTAACGCCAATAGGGACTTTCC
ATTGACGTCAATGGGTGGAGTATTTACGGTAAACTGCCCACTTGGCAGTACATCAAGTGTATCATATGCC
AAGTACGCCCCCTATTGACGTCAATGACGGTAAATGGCCCGCCTGGCATTATGCCCAGTACATGACCTTA
TGGGACTTTCCTACTTGGCAGTACATCTACGTATTAGTCATCGCTATTACCATGGTGATGCGGTTTTGGC
AGTACATCAATGGGCGTGGATAGCGGTTTGACTCACGGGGATTTCCAAGTCTCCACCCCATTGACGTCAA
TGGGAGTTTGTTTTGGCACCAAAATCAACGGGACTTTCCAAAATGTCGTAACAACTCCGCCCCATTGACG
CAAATGGGCGGTAGGCGTGTACGGTGGGAGGTCTATATAAGCAGAGCTCTCTGGCTAACTAGAGAACCCA
CTGCTTACTGGCTTATCGAAATTAATACGACTCACTATAGGGAGACCCAAGCTTGGTACCGAGCTCGGAT
CCCTACTTCCAATCCAATGCCACCATGGCTGGCGGAGCCTGGGGCCGCCTGGCCTGTTACTTGGAGTTCC
TGAAGAAGGAGGAGCTGAAGGAGTTCCAGCTTCTGCTCGCCAATAAAGCGCACTCCAGGAGCTCTTCGGG
TGAGACACCCGCTCAGCCAGAGAAGACGAGTGGCATGGAGGTGGCCTCGTACCTGGTGGCTCAGTATGGG
GAGCAGCGGGCCTGGGACCTAGCCCTCCATACCTGGGAGCAGATGGGGCTGAGGTCACTGTGCGCCCAAG
CCCAGGAAGGGGCAGGCCACTCTCCCTCATTCCCCTACAGCCCAAGTGAACCCCACCTGGGGTCTCCCAG
CCAACCCACCTCCACCGCAGTGCTAATGCCCTGGATCCATGAATTGCCGGCGGGGTGCACCCAGGGCTCA
GAGAGAAGGGTTTTGAGACAGCTGCCTGACACATCTGGACGCCGCTGGAGAGAAATCTCTGCCTCACTCC
TCTACCAAGCTCTTCCAAGCTCCCCAGACCATGAGTCTCCAAGCCAGGAGTCACCCAACGCCCCCACATC
CACAGCAGTGCTGGGGAGCTGGGGATCCCCACCTCAGCCCAGCCTAGCACCCAGAGAGCAGGAGGCTCCT
GGGACCCAATGGCCTCTGGATGAAACGTCAGGAATTTACTACACAGAAATCAGAGAAAGAGAGAGAGAGA
AATCAGAGAAAGGCAGGCCCCCATGGGCAGCGGTGGTAGGAACGCCCCCACAGGCGCACACCAGCCTACA
GCCCCACCACCACCCATGGGAGCCTTCTGTGAGAGAGAGCCTCTGTTCCACATGGCCCTGGAAAAATGAG
GATTTTAACCAAAAATTCACACAGCTGCTACTTCTACAAAGACCTCACCCCAGAAGCCAAGATCCCCTGG
TCAAGAGAAGCTGGCCTGATTATGTGGAGGAGAATCGAGGACATTTAATTGAGATCAGAGACTTATTTGG
CCCAGGCCTGGATACCCAAGAACCTCGCATAGTCATACTGCAGGGGGCTGCTGGAATTGGGAAGTCAACA
CTGGCCAGGCAGGTGAAGGAAGCCTGGGGGAGAGGCCAGCTGTATGGGGACCGCTTCCAGCATGTCTTCT
ACTTCAGCTGCAGAGAGCTGGCCCAGTCCAAGGTGGTGAGTCTCGCTGAGCTCATCGGAAAAGATGGGAC
AGCCACTCCGGCTCCCATTAGACAGATCCTGTCTAGGCCAGAGCGGCTGCTCTTCATCCTCGATGGTGTA
GATGAGCCAGGATGGGTCTTGCAGGAGCCGAGTTCTGAGCTCTGTCTGCACTGGAGCCAGCCACAGCCGG
CGGATGCACTGCTGGGCAGTTTGCTGGGGAAAACTATACTTCCCGAGGCATCCTTCCTGATCACGGCTCG
GACCACAGCTCTGCAGAACCTCATTCCTTCTTTGGAGCAGGCACGTTGGGTAGAGGTCCTGGGGTTCTCT
GAGTCCAGCAGGAAGGAATATTTCTACAGATATTTCACAGATGAAAGGCAAGCAATTAGAGCCTTTAGGT
TGGTCAAATCAAACAAAGAGCTCTGGGCCCTGTGTCTTGTGCCCTGGGTGTCCTGGCTGGCCTGCACTTG
CCTGATGCAGCAGATGAAGCGGAAGGAAAAACTCACACTGACTTCCAAGACCACCACAACCCTCTGTCTA
CATTACCTTGCCCAGGCTCTCCAAGCTCAGCCATTGGGACCCCAGCTCAGAGACCTCTGCTCTCTGGCTG
CTGAGGGCATCTGGCAAAAAAAGACCCTTTTCAGTCCAGATGACCTCAGGAAGCATGGGTTAGATGGGGC
CATCATCTCCACCTTCTTGAAGATGGGTATTCTTCAAGAGCACCCCATCCCTCTGAGCTACAGCTTCATT
CACCTCTGTTTCCAAGAGTTCTTTGCAGCAATGTCCTATGTCTTGGAGGATGAGAAGGGGAGAGGTAAAC
ATTCTAATTGCATCATAGATTTGGAAAAGACGCTAGAAGCATATGGAATACATGGCCTGTTTGGGGCATC
AACCACACGTTTCCTATTGGGCCTGTTAAGTGATGAGGGGGAGAGAGAGATGGAGAACATCTTTCACTGC
CGGCTGTCTCAGGGGAGGAACCTGATGCAGTGGGTCCCGTCCCTGCAGCTGCTGCTGCAGCCACACTCTC
TGGAGTCCCTCCACTGCTTGTACGAGACTCGGAACAAAACGTTCCTGACACAAGTGATGGCCCATTTCGA
AGAAATGGGCATGTGTGTAGAAACAGACATGGAGCTCTTAGTGTGCACTTTCTGCATTAAATTCAGCCGC
CACGTGAAGAAGCTTCAGCTGATTGAGGGCAGGCAGCACAGATCAACATGGAGCCCCACCATGGTAGTCC
TGTTCAGGTGGGTCCCAGTCACAGATGCCTATTGGCAGATTCTCTTCTCCGTCCTCAAGGTCACCAGAAA
CCTGAAGGAGCTGGACCTAAGTGGAAACTCGCTGAGCCACTCTGCAGTGAAGAGTCTTTGTAAGACCCTG
AGACGCCCTCGCTGCCTCCTGGAGACCCTGCGGTTGGCTGGCTGTGGCCTCACAGCTGAGGACTGCAAGG
ACCTTGCCTTTGGGCTGAGAGCCAACCAGACCCTGACCGAGCTGGACCTGAGCTTCAATGTGCTCACGGA
TGCTGGAGCCAAACACCTTTGCCAGAGACTGAGACAGCCGAGCTGCAAGCTACAGCGACTGCAGCTGGTC
AGCTGTGGCCTCACGTCTGACTGCTGCCAGGACCTGGCCTCTGTGCTTAGTGCCAGCCCCAGCCTGAAGG
AGCTAGACCTGCAGCAGAACAACCTGGATGACGTTGGCGTGCGACTGCTCTGTGAGGGGCTCAGGCATCC
TGCCTGCAAACTCATACGCCTGGGGCTGGACCAGACAACTCTGAGTGATGAGATGAGGCAGGAACTGAGG
GCCCTGGAGCAGGAGAAACCTCAGCTGCTCATCTTCAGCAGACGGAAACCAAGTGTGATGACCCCTACTG
AGGGCCTGGATACGGGAGAGATGAGTAATAGCACATCCTCACTCAAGCGGCAGAGACTCGGATCAGAGAG
GGCGGCTTCCCATGTTGCTCAGGCTAATCTCAAACTCCTGGACGTGAGCAAGATCTTCCCAATTGCTGAG
ATTGCAGAGGAAAGCTCCCCAGAGGTAGTACCGGTGGAACTCTTGTGCGTGCCTTCTCCTGCCTCTCAAG
GGGACCTGCATACGAAGCCTTTGGGGACTGACGATGACTTCTGGGGCCCCACGGGGCCTGTGGCTACTGA
GGTAGTTGACAAAGAAAAGAACTTGTACCGAGTTCACTTCCCTGTAGCTGGCTCCTACCGCTGGCCCAAC
ACGGGTCTCTGCTTTGTGATGAGAGAAGCGGTGACCGTTGAGATTGAATTCTGTGTGTGGGACCAGTTCC
TGGGTGAGATCAACCCACAGCACAGCTGGATGGTGGCAGGGCCTCTGCTGGACATCAAGGCTGAGCCTGG
AGCTGTGGAAGCTGTGCACCTCCCTCACTTTGTGGCTCTCCAAGGGGGCCATGTGGACACATCCCTGTTC
CAAATGGCCCACTTTAAAGAGGAGGGGATGCTCCTGGAGAAGCCAGCCAGGGTGGAGCTGCATCACATAG
TTCTGGAAAACCCCAGCTTCTCCCCCTTGGGAGTCCTCCTGAAAATGATCCATAATGCCCTGCGCTTCAT
TCCCGTCACCTCTGTGGTGTTGCTTTACCACCGCGTCCATCCTGAGGAAGTCACCTTCCACCTCTACCTG
ATCCCAAGTGACTGCTCCATTCGGAAGGCCATAGATGATCTAGAAATGAAATTCCAGTTTGTGCGAATCG
GCAAGCCACCCCCGCTGACCCCACTTTATATGGGCTGTCGTTACACTGTGTCTGGGTCTGGTTCAGGGAT
GCTGGAAATACTCCCCAAGGAACTGGAGCTCTGCTATCGAAGCCCTGGAGAAGACCAGCTGTTCTCGGAG
TTCTACGTTGGCCACTTGGGATCAGGGATCAGGCTGCAAGTGAAAGACAAGAAAGATGAGACTCTGGTGT
GGGAGGCCTTGGTGAAACCAGGAGATCTCATGCCTGCAACTACTCTGATCCCTCCAGCCCGCATAGCCGT
ACCTTCACCTCTGGATGCCCCGCAGTTGCTGCACTTTGTGGACCAGTATCGAGAGCAGCTGATAGCCCGA
GTGACATCGGTGGAGGTTGTCTTGGACAAACTGCATGGACAGGTGCTGAGCCAGGAGCAGTACGAGAGGG
TGCTGGCTGAGAACACGAGGCCCAGCCAGATGCGGAAGCTGTTCAGCTTGAGCCAGTCCTGGGACCGGAA
GTGCAAAGATGGACTCTACCAAGCCCTGAAGGAGACCCATCCTCACCTCATTATGGAACTCTGGGAGAAG
GGCAGCAAAAAGGGACTCCTGCCACTCAGCAGCGACTACAAAGACGATGACGACAAGTAATAACATTGGA
AGTGGATAATCTAGAGGGCCCTATTCTATAGTGTCACCTAAATGCTAGAGCTCGCTGATCAGCCTCGACT
GTGCCTTCTAGTTGCCAGCCATCTGTTGTTTGCCCCTCCCCCGTGCCTTCCTTGACCCTGGAAGGTGCCA
CTCCCACTGTCCTTTCCTAATAAAATGAGGAAATTGCATCGCATTGTCTGAGTAGGTGTCATTCTATTCT
GGGGGGTGGGGTGGGGCAGGACAGCAAGGGGGAGGATTGGGAAGACAATAGCAGGCATGCTGGGGATGCG
GTGGGCTCTATGGCTTCTGAGGCGGAAAGAACCAGCTGGGGCTCTAGGGGGTATCCCC
[124 nt withheld, positions 5729-5852]
C
[91 nt withheld, positions 5854-5944]
A
[49 nt withheld, positions 5946-5994]
CCTTTGACGTTGGAGTCCACGTTCTTT
[37 nt withheld, positions 6022-6058]
ACCCTATCTCGGTCTATTCTTTTGATTTATAAGGGATTTTGCCGATTTCGGCCTATTGGTTAAAAAATGA
GCTGATTTAACAAAAATTTAACGCGAATTAATTCTGTGGAATGTGTGTCAGTTAGGGTGTGGAAAGTCCC
CAGGCTCCCCAGCAGGCAGAAGTATGCAAAGCATGCATCTCAATTAGTCAGCAACCAGGTGTGGAAAGTC
CCCAGGCTCCCCAGCAGGCAGAAGTATGCAAAGCATGCATCTCAATTAGTCAGCAACCATAGTCCCGCCC
CTAACTCCGCCCATCCCGCCCCTAACTCCGCCCAGTTCCGCCCATTCTCCGCCCCATGGCTGACTAATTT
TTTTTATTTATGCAGAGGCCGAGGCCGCCTCTGCCTCTGAGCTATTCCAGAAGTAGTGAGGAGGCTTTTT
TGGAGGCCTAGGCTTTTGCAAAAAGCTCCCGGGAGCTTGTATATCCATTTTCGGATCTGATCAAGAGACA
GGATGAGGATCGTTTCGCATGATTGAACAAGATGGATTGCACGCAGGTTCTCCGGCCGCTTGGGTGGAGA
GGCTATTCGGCTATGACTGGGCACAACAGACAATCGGCTGCTCTGATGCCGCCGTGTTCCGGCTGTCAGC
GCAGGGGCGCCCGGTTCTTTTTGTCAAGACCGACCTGTCCGGTGCCCTGAATGAACTGCAGGACGAGGCA
GCGCGGCTATCGTGGCTGGCCACGACGGGCGTTCCTTGCGCAGCTGTGCTCGACGTTGTCACTGAAGCGG
GAAGGGACTGGCTGCTATTGGGCGAAGTGCCGGGGCAGGATCTCCTGTCATCTCACCTTGCTCCTGCCGA
GAAAGTATCCATCATGGCTGATGCAATGCGGCGGCTGCATACGCTTGATCCGGCTACCTGCCCATTCGAC
CACCAAGCGAAACATCGCATCGAGCGAGCACGTACTCGGATGGAAGCCGGTCTTGTCGATCAGGATGATC
TGGACGAAGAGCATCAGGGGCTCGCGCCAGCCGAACTGTTCGCCAGGCTCAAGGCGCGCATGCCCGACGG
CGAGGATCTCGTCGTGACCCATGGCGATGCCTGCTTGCCGAATATCATGGTGGAAAATGGCCGCTTTTCT
GGATTCATCGACTGTGGCCGGCTGGGTGTGGCGGACCGCTATCAGGACATAGCGTTGGCTACCCGTGATA
TTGCTGAAGAGCTTGGCGGCGAATGGGCTGACCGCTTCCTCGTGCTTTACGGTATCGCCGCTCCCGATTC
GCAGCGCATCGCCTTCTATCGCCTTCTTGACGAGTTCTTCTGAGCGGGACTCTGGGGTTCGAAATGACCG
ACCAAGCGACGCCCAACCTGCCATCACGAGATTTCGATTCCACCGCCGCCTTCTATGAAAGGTTGGGCTT
CGGAATCGTTTTCCGGGACGCCGGCTGGATGATCCTCCAGCGCGGGGATCTCATGCTGGAGTTCTTCGCC
CACCCCAACTTGTTTATTGCAGCTTATAATGGTTACAAATAAAGCAATAGCATCACAAATTTCACAAATA
AAGCATTTTTTTCACTGCATTCTAGTTGTGGTTTGTCCAAACTCATCAATGTATCTTATCATGTCTGTAT
ACCGTCGACCTCTAGCTAGAGCTTGGCGTAATCATGGTCATAGCTGTTTCCTGTGTGAAATTGTTATCCG
CTCACAATTCCACACAACATACGAGCCGGAAGCATAAAGTGTAAAGCCTGGGGTGCCTAATGAGTGAGCT
AACTCACATTAATTGCGTTGCGCTCACTGCCCGCTTTCCAGTCGGGAAACCTGTCGTGCCAGCTGCATTA
ATGAATCGGCCAACGCGCGGGGAGAGGCGGTTTGCGTATTGGGCGCTCTTCCGCTTCCTCGCTCACTGAC
TCGCTGCGCTCGGTCGTTCGGCTGCGGCGAGCGGTATCAGCTCACTCAAAGGCGGTAATACGGTTATCCA
CAGAATCAGGGGATAACGCAGGAAAGAACATGTGAGCAAAAGGCCAGCAAAAGGCCAGGAACCGTAAAAA
GGCCGCGTTGCTGGCGTTTTTCCATAGGCTCCGCCCCCCTGACGAGCATCACAAAAATCGACGCTCAAGT
CAGAGGTGGCGAAACCCGACAGGACTATAAAGATACCAGGCGTTTCCCCCTGGAAGCTCCCTCGTGCGCT
CTCCTGTTCCGACCCTGCCGCTTACCGGATACCTGTCCGCCTTTCTCCCTTCGGGAAGCGTGGCGCTTTC
TCATAGCTCACGCTGTAGGTATCTCAGTTCGGTGTAGGTCGTTCGCTCCAAGCTGGGCTGTGTGCACGAA
CCCCCCGTTCAGCCCGACCGCTGCGCCTTATCCGGTAACTATCGTCTTGAGTCCAACCCGGTAAGACACG
ACTTATCGCCACTGGCAGCAGCCACTGGTAACAGGATTAGCAGAGCGAGGTATGTAGGCGGTGCTACAGA
GTTCTTGAAGTGGTGGCCTAACTACGGCTACACTAGAAGAACAGTATTTGGTATCTGCGCTCTGCTGAAG
CCAGTTACCTTCGGAAAAAGAGTTGGTAGCTCTTGATCCGGCAAACAAACCACCGCTGGTAGCGGTGGTT
TTTTTGTTTGCAAGCAGCAGATTACGCGCAGAAAAAAAGGATCTCAAGAAGATCCTTTGATCTTTTCTAC
GGGGTCTGACGCTCAGTGGAACGAAAACTCACGTTAAGGGATTTTGGTCATGAGATTATCAAAAAGGATC
TTCACCTAGATCCTTTTAAATTAAAAATGAAGTTTTAAATCAATCTAAAGTATATATGAGTAAACTTGGT
CTGACAGTTACCAATGCTTAATCAGTGAGGCACCTATCTCAGCGATCTGTCTATTTCGTTCATCCATAGT
TGCCTGACTCCCCGTCGTGTAGATAACTACGATACGGGAGGGCTTACCATCTGGCCCCAGTGCTGCAATG
ATACCGCGAGACCCACGCTCACCGGCTCCAGATTTATCAGCAATAAACCAGCCAGCCGGAAGGGCCGAGC
GCAGAAGTGGTCCTGCAACTTTATCCGCCTCCATCCAGTCTATTAATTGTTGCCGGGAAGCTAGAGTAAG
TAGTTCGCCAGTTAATAGTTTGCGCAACGTTGTTGCCATTGCTACAGGCATCGTGGTGTCACGCTCGTCG
TTTGGTATGGCTTCATTCAGCTCCGGTTCCCAACGATCAAGGCGAGTTACATGATCCCCCATGTTGTGCA
AAAAAGCGGTTAGCTCCTTCGGTCCTCCGATCGTTGTCAGAAGTAAGTTGGCCGCAGTGTTATCACTCAT
GGTTATGGCAGCACTGCATAATTCTCTTACTGTCATGCCATCCGTAAGATGCTTTTCTGTGACTGGTGAG
TACTCAACCAAGTCATTCTGAGAATAGTGTATGCGGCGACCGAGTTGCTCTTGCCCGGCGTCAATACGGG
ATAATACCGCGCCACATAGCAGAACTTTAAAAGTGCTCATCATTGGAAAACGTTCTTCGGGGCGAAAACT
CTCAAGGATCTTACCGCTGTTGAGATCCAGTTCGATGTAACCCACTCGTGCACCCAACTGATCTTCAGCA
TCTTTTACTTTCACCAGCGTTTCTGGGTGAGCAAAAACAGGAAGGCAAAATGCCGCAAAAAAGGGAATAA
GGGCGACACGGAAATGTTGAATACTCATACTCTTCCTTTTTCATTATTATTGAAGCATTTATCAGGGTTA
TTGTCTCATGAGCGGATACATATTTGAATGTATTTAGAAAAATAAACAAATAGGGGTTCCGCGCACATTT
CCCCGAAAAGTGCCACCTGACGTC
