>Addgene plasmid #166807 | pcDNA 3.1 LIC 6A NLRP1-FLAG H1276G | depositor partial sequence | sequence record 323805 | Insert sequence
ATGGCTGGCGGAGCCTGGGGCCGCCTGGCCTGTTACTTGGAGTTCCTGAAGAAGGAGGAGCTGAAGGAGT
TCCAGCTTCTGCTCGCCAATAAAGCGCACTCCAGGAGCTCTTCGGGTGAGACACCCGCTCAGCCAGAGAA
GACGAGTGGCATGGAGGTGGCCTCGTACCTGGTGGCTCAGTATGGGGAGCAGCGGGCCTGGGACCTAGCC
CTCCATACCTGGGAGCAGATGGGGCTGAGGTCACTGTGCGCCCAAGCCCAGGAAGGGGCAGGCCACTCTC
CCTCATTCCCCTACAGCCCAAGTGAACCCCACCTGGGGTCTCCCAGCCAACCCACCTCCACCGCAGTGCT
AATGCCCTGGATCCATGAATTGCCGGCGGGGTGCACCCAGGGCTCAGAGAGAAGGGTTTTGAGACAGCTG
CCTGACACATCTGGACGCCGCTGGAGAGAAATCTCTGCCTCACTCCTCTACCAAGCTCTTCCAAGCTCCC
CAGACCATGAGTCTCCAAGCCAGGAGTCACCCAACGCCCCCACATCCACAGCAGTGCTGGGGAGCTGGGG
ATCCCCACCTCAGCCCAGCCTAGCACCCAGAGAGCAGGAGGCTCCTGGGACCCAATGGCCTCTGGATGAA
ACGTCAGGAATTTACTACACAGAAATCAGAGAAAGAGAGAGAGAGAAATCAGAGAAAGGCAGGCCCCCAT
GGGCAGCGGTGGTAGGAACGCCCCCACAGGCGCACACCAGCCTACAGCCCCACCACCACCCATGGGAGCC
TTCTGTGAGAGAGAGCCTCTGTTCCACATGGCCCTGGAAAAATGAGGATTTTAACCAAAAATTCACACAG
CTGCTACTTCTACAAAGACCTCACCCCAGAAGCCAAGATCCCCTGGTCAAGAGAAGCTGGCCTGATTATG
TGGAGGAGAATCGAGGACATTTAATTGAGATCAGAGACTTATTTGGCCCAGGCCTGGATACCCAAGAACC
TCGCATAGTCATACTGCAGGGGGCTGCTGGAATTGGGAAGTCAACACTGGCCAGGCAGGTGAAGGAAGCC
TGGGGGAGAGGCCAGCTGTATGGGGACCGCTTCCAGCATGTCTTCTACTTCAGCTGCAGAGAGCTGGCCC
AGTCCAAGGTGGTGAGTCTCGCTGAGCTCATCGGAAAAGATGGGACAGCCACTCCGGCTCCCATTAGACA
GATCCTGTCTAGGCCAGAGCGGCTGCTCTTCATCCTCGATGGTGTAGATGAGCCAGGATGGGTCTTGCAG
GAGCCGAGTTCTGAGCTCTGTCTGCACTGGAGCCAGCCACAGCCGGCGGATGCACTGCTGGGCAGTTTGC
TGGGGAAAACTATACTTCCCGAGGCATCCTTCCTGATCACGGCTCGGACCACAGCTCTGCAGAACCTCAT
TCCTTCTTTGGAGCAGGCACGTTGGGTAGAGGTCCTGGGGTTCTCTGAGTCCAGCAGGAAGGAATATTTC
TACAGATATTTCACAGATGAAAGGCAAGCAATTAGAGCCTTTAGGTTGGTCAAATCAAACAAAGAGCTCT
GGGCCCTGTGTCTTGTGCCCTGGGTGTCCTGGCTGGCCTGCACTTGCCTGATGCAGCAGATGAAGCGGAA
GGAAAAACTCACACTGACTTCCAAGACCACCACAACCCTCTGTCTACATTACCTTGCCCAGGCTCTCCAA
GCTCAGCCATTGGGACCCCAGCTCAGAGACCTCTGCTCTCTGGCTGCTGAGGGCATCTGGCAAAAAAAGA
CCCTTTTCAGTCCAGATGACCTCAGGAAGCATGGGTTAGATGGGGCCATCATCTCCACCTTCTTGAAGAT
GGGTATTCTTCAAGAGCACCCCATCCCTCTGAGCTACAGCTTCATTCACCTCTGTTTCCAAGAGTTCTTT
GCAGCAATGTCCTATGTCTTGGAGGATGAGAAGGGGAGAGGTAAACATTCTAATTGCATCATAGATTTGG
AAAAGACGCTAGAAGCATATGGAATACATGGCCTGTTTGGGGCATCAACCACACGTTTCCTATTGGGCCT
GTTAAGTGATGAGGGGGAGAGAGAGATGGAGAACATCTTTCACTGCCGGCTGTCTCAGGGGAGGAACCTG
ATGCAGTGGGTCCCGTCCCTGCAGCTGCTGCTGCAGCCACACTCTCTGGAGTCCCTCCACTGCTTGTACG
AGACTCGGAACAAAACGTTCCTGACACAAGTGATGGCCCATTTCGAAGAAATGGGCATGTGTGTAGAAAC
AGACATGGAGCTCTTAGTGTGCACTTTCTGCATTAAATTCAGCCGCCACGTGAAGAAGCTTCAGCTGATT
GAGGGCAGGCAGCACAGATCAACATGGAGCCCCACCATGGTAGTCCTGTTCAGGTGGGTCCCAGTCACAG
ATGCCTATTGGCAGATTCTCTTCTCCGTCCTCAAGGTCACCAGAAACCTGAAGGAGCTGGACCTAAGTGG
AAACTCGCTGAGCCACTCTGCAGTGAAGAGTCTTTGTAAGACCCTGAGACGCCCTCGCTGCCTCCTGGAG
ACCCTGCGGTTGGCTGGCTGTGGCCTCACAGCTGAGGACTGCAAGGACCTTGCCTTTGGGCTGAGAGCCA
ACCAGACCCTGACCGAGCTGGACCTGAGCTTCAATGTGCTCACGGATGCTGGAGCCAAACACCTTTGCCA
GAGACTGAGACAGCCGAGCTGCAAGCTACAGCGACTGCAGCTGGTCAGCTGTGGCCTCACGTCTGACTGC
TGCCAGGACCTGGCCTCTGTGCTTAGTGCCAGCCCCAGCCTGAAGGAGCTAGACCTGCAGCAGAACAACC
TGGATGACGTTGGCGTGCGACTGCTCTGTGAGGGGCTCAGGCATCCTGCCTGCAAACTCATACGCCTGGG
GCTGGACCAGACAACTCTGAGTGATGAGATGAGGCAGGAACTGAGGGCCCTGGAGCAGGAGAAACCTCAG
CTGCTCATCTTCAGCAGACGGAAACCAAGTGTGATGACCCCTACTGAGGGCCTGGATACGGGAGAGATGA
GTAATAGCACATCCTCACTCAAGCGGCAGAGACTCGGATCAGAGAGGGCGGCTTCCCATGTTGCTCAGGC
TAATCTCAAACTCCTGGACGTGAGCAAGATCTTCCCAATTGCTGAGATTGCAGAGGAAAGCTCCCCAGAG
GTAGTACCGGTGGAACTCTTGTGCGTGCCTTCTCCTGCCTCTCAAGGGGACCTGCATACGAAGCCTTTGG
GGACTGACGATGACTTCTGGGGCCCCACGGGGCCTGTGGCTACTGAGGTAGTTGACAAAGAAAAGAACTT
GTACCGAGTTCACTTCCCTGTAGCTGGCTCCTACCGCTGGCCCAACACGGGTCTCTGCTTTGTGATGAGA
GAAGCGGTGACCGTTGAGATTGAATTCTGTGTGTGGGACCAGTTCCTGGGTGAGATCAACCCACAGCACA
GCTGGATGGTGGCAGGGCCTCTGCTGGACATCAAGGCTGAGCCTGGAGCTGTGGAAGCTGTGCACCTCCC
TCACTTTGTGGCTCTCCAAGGGGGCCATGTGGACACATCCCTGTTCCAAATGGCCCACTTTAAAGAGGAG
GGGATGCTCCTGGAGAAGCCAGCCAGGGTGGAGCTGCATCACATAGTTCTGGAAAACCCCAGCTTCTCCC
CCTTGGGAGTCCTCCTGAAAATGATCCATAATGCCCTGCGCTTCATTCCCGTCACCTCTGTGGTGTTGCT
TTACCACCGCGTCCATCCTGAGGAAGTCACCTTCCACCTCTACCTGATCCCAAGTGACTGCTCCATTCGG
AAGGCCATAGATGATCTAGAAATGAAATTCCAGTTTGTGCGAATCGGCAAGCCACCCCCGCTGACCCCAC
TTTATATGGGCTGTCGTTACACTGTGTCTGGGTCTGGTTCAGGGATGCTGGAAATACTCCCCAAGGAACT
GGAGCTCTGCTATCGAAGCCCTGGAGAAGACCAGCTGTTCTCGGAGTTCTACGTTGGCCACTTGGGATCA
GGGATCAGGCTGCAAGTGAAAGACAAGAAAGATGAGACTCTGGTGTGGGAGGCCTTGGTGAAACCAGGAG
ATCTCATGCCTGCAACTACTCTGATCCCTCCAGCCCGCATAGCCGTACCTTCACCTCTGGATGCCCCGCA
GTTGCTGCACTTTGTGGACCAGTATCGAGAGCAGCTGATAGCCCGAGTGACATCGGTGGAGGTTGTCTTG
GACAAACTGCATGGACAGGTGCTGAGCCAGGAGCAGTACGAGAGGGTGCTGGCTGAGAACACGAGGCCCA
GCCAGATGCGGAAGCTGTTCAGCTTGAGCCAGTCCTGGGACCGGAAGTGCAAAGATGGACTCTACCAAGC
CCTGAAGGAGACCCATCCTCACCTCATTATGGAACTCTGGGAGAAGGGCAGCAAAAAGGGACTCCTGCCA
CTCAGCAGCGACCCAGCTTTCTTGTACAAAGTGGTTGATATCGACTACAAGGACGATGACGACAAGTAG
